Addgene plasmid #129280: pinducer 20 DN-KASHΔPPPL
Purpose: Tet-ON inducible lentivirus expressing mcherry-labeled DN KASHΔPPPL
Depositing lab: Daniel Conway. Depositing organization: Virginia Commonwealth University. Publication: Mechanical Stabilization of the Glandular Acinus by Linker of Nucleoskeleton and Cytoskeleton Complex. Zhang Q, Narayanan V, Mui KL, O'Bryan CS, Anderson RH, Kc B, Cabe JI, Denis KB, Antoku S, Roux KJ, Dickinson RB, Angelini TE, Gundersen GG, Conway DE, Lele TP. Curr Biol. 2019 Aug 2. pii: S0960-9822(19)30866-8. doi: 10.1016/j.cub.2019.07.021. PubMed 31402305.
Backbone
  Vector backbone: pinducer20
  Backbone manufacturer: received from addgene, plasmid 44012
  Total vector size (bp): 11120
  Vector type: Lentiviral
  Selectable markers: Gentamicin
Growth in bacteria
  Bacterial resistance: Ampicillin, 100 μg/mL
  Growth temperature: 37°C
  Growth strain: NEB Stable
  Copy number: High Copy
Gene/Insert
  Gene/Insert name: SYNE1 (alt name: DN-KASHΔPPPL)
  Species: H. sapiens (human)
  Insert size (bp): 1000
  Mutation: the last 4 amino acids (PPPL) of the KASH domain were removed. This construct cannot interact with SUN1 or SUN2, making it a *defective* dominant negative, which is suitable as a control.
  GenBank ID: NM_182961.4
  Entrez Gene: SYNE1 (a.k.a. 8B, AMC3, AMCM, ARCA1, C6orf98, CPG2, EDMD4, KASH1, MYNE1, Nesp1, SCAR8, dJ45H2.2)
  Promoter: CMV
  Tag / fusion protein: mcherry (N terminal on insert)
  Cloning method: Gateway Cloning
  Sequencing primers: 5′ LNCX
Terms and licenses: Academic/Nonprofit Terms; Industry Terms: Not Available to Industry
How to cite: pinducer 20 DN-KASHΔPPPL was a gift from Daniel Conway (Addgene plasmid # 129280 ; http://n2t.net/addgene:129280 ; RRID:Addgene_129280)
