[The description below was written by a language model from this plasmid's Addgene catalogue record and pLannotate feature annotations shown in this document.]
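Description:
pinducer 20 DN-KASHΔPPPL is a doxycycline-inducible (Tet-On) HIV-1-based lentiviral transfer plasmid built by Gateway recombination into the pInducer20 backbone. It is propagated in E. coli through a high-copy ColE1/pUC-type origin with ampicillin resistance. The viral portion contains a truncated 5' LTR, the Ψ packaging signal, RRE, cPPT/CTS, WPRE and a self-inactivating ΔU3 3' LTR, so the genome can be packaged when helper functions are supplied in trans and integrates without reconstituting an active viral promoter.

The payload sits between attB1 and attB2 sites downstream of a tetracycline response element fused to a minimal CMV promoter. This is what the catalogue's "CMV" promoter entry corresponds to. It encodes mCherry fused at the N terminus of a short KASH-domain fragment listed as human SYNE1 (nesprin-1). The automated annotation labels this roughly 165 nt segment as a SYNE3 fragment, which may reflect similarity among KASH domains, but the record does not resolve the difference. The last four residues (PPPL) of the KASH domain are deleted, which abolishes binding to SUN1 and SUN2. The protein is therefore a defective dominant negative, intended as a control for the intact DN-KASH construct that disrupts the LINC complex.

A second, constitutive cassette uses the human UbC promoter to drive rtTA3, followed by an EMCV IRES and NeoR/KanR. Transduced cells therefore carry the transactivator and can be selected. The feature table indicates G418/neomycin-type resistance, although the catalogue lists the marker as gentamicin. Adding doxycycline allows rtTA3 to activate the TRE and switch on the red fluorescent fusion. The sequenced record is 11,035 nt, slightly shorter than the stated 11,120 bp.
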