Features (pLannotate 1.2.2; 34 found; start..end, strand, type, name):
    377..634     +  LTR            5' LTR (truncated): truncated 5' long terminal repeat (LTR) from HIV-1
    681..806     +  misc_feature   HIV-1 Ψ: packaging signal of human immunodeficiency virus type 1
    790..1128    +  CDS            HIV-1 gag (fragment): gag protein from human immunodeficiency virus 1; gag
   1303..1536    +  misc_feature   RRE: The Rev response element (RRE) of HIV-1 allows for Rev-dependent mRNA export from the nucleus to the cytoplasm.
   1913..2013    +  CDS            Rev (fragment): human immunodeficiency virus 1 (HIV-1) Rev protein; rev; enhances nuclear export of unspliced and incompletely spliced viral mRNAs
   2058..2175    +  misc_feature   cPPT/CTS: central polypurine tract and central termination sequence of HIV-1
   2230..2473    +  protein_bind   tetracycline response element (fragment): contains seven copies of the tetracycline operator tetO tetracycline repressor TetR
   2491..2529    +  promoter       minimal CMV promoter: human cytomegalovirus (CMV) immediate early promoter
   2659..2683    +  protein_bind   attB1: mutant version of attB; recombination site for the Gateway® BP reaction BP Clonase™
   2698..3405    +  CDS            mCherry: mCherry is a basic (constitutively fluorescent) red fluorescent protein published in 2004, derived from Discosoma sp.. It is reported to be a very rapidly-maturing monomer with low acid sensitivity.
   3433..3597    +  CDS            SYNE3 (fragment): SYNE3_HUMAN - Also known as C14orf139 From Homo sapiens (Human).
   3608..3632    -  protein_bind   attB2: mutant version of attB; recombination site for the Gateway® BP reaction BP Clonase™
   3744..3779    +  promoter       PGK promoter (fragment): mouse phosphoglycerate kinase 1 promoter
   3797..5008    +  promoter       UbC promoter: human ubiquitin C promoter
   5067..5764    +  CDS            rtTA3 (fragment): reverse tetracycline transactivator 3 activates expression from Tet-responsive promoters in the presence of doxycycline
   5694..5804    +  CDS            VP48: 3 tandem repeats of the minimal activation domain of herpes simplex virus VP16 (Cheng et al., 2013)
   5976..6438    +  misc_feature   IRES: internal ribosome entry site (IRES) of the encephalomyocarditis virus (EMCV)
   6454..7248    +  CDS            NeoR/KanR: aminoglycoside phosphotransferase from Tn5; aph(3')-II (or nptII); confers resistance to neomycin, kanamycin, and G418 (Geneticin®)
   7276..7359    +  CDS            large T antigen (fragment): large T antigen from SV40 (simian virus 40)
   7393..7413    +  misc_feature   MCS (fragment): pBluescript multiple cloning site
   7425..8013    +  misc_feature   WPRE: woodchuck hepatitis virus posttranscriptional regulatory element
   8021..8086    +  CDS            nef (fragment): NEF_HV1Z2 - Experimental evidence at protein level: Swiss-Prot protein existence level 1. Extracellular Nef protein targets CD4(+) T-lymphocytes for apoptosis by interacting with CXCR4 surface receptors. From Human immunodeficiency virus type 1 group M subtype D (isolate Z2/CDC-Z34) (HIV-1).
   8088..8321    +  LTR            3' LTR (ΔU3): self-inactivating 3' long terminal repeat (LTR) from HIV-1
   8526..8630    +  promoter       AmpR promoter: bla
   8631..9491    +  CDS            AmpR: β-lactamase; bla; confers resistance to ampicillin, carbenicillin, and related antibiotics
   9662..10250   +  rep_origin     ori: high-copy-number ColE1/pMB1/pBR322/pUC origin of replication
  10433..10487   +  CDS            lacI (fragment): lac repressor; lacI; The lac repressor binds to the lac operator to inhibit transcription in E. coli. This inhibition can be relieved by adding lactose or isopropyl-β-D-thiogalactopyranoside (IPTG).
  10493..10586   +  rep_origin     SV40 ori (fragment): SV40 origin of replication
  10611..10648   +  CDS            lacI (fragment): lac repressor; lacI; The lac repressor binds to the lac operator to inhibit transcription in E. coli. This inhibition can be relieved by adding lactose or isopropyl-β-D-thiogalactopyranoside (IPTG).
  10661..10682   +  protein_bind   CAP binding site: CAP binding activates transcription in the presence of cAMP. E. coli catabolite activator protein
  10697..10727   +  promoter       lac promoter: promoter for the E. coli lac operon
  10731..10753   +  protein_bind   lac operator (fragment): The lac repressor binds to the lac operator to inhibit transcription in E. coli. This inhibition can be relieved by adding lactose or isopropyl-β-D-thiogalactopyranoside (IPTG). lac repressor encoded by lacI
  10785..10868   +  polyA_signal   SV40 poly(A) signal (fragment): SV40 polyadenylation signal
  11035..329     +  CDS            nef (fragment) (across the origin): NEF_HV1BR - Experimental evidence at protein level: Swiss-Prot protein existence level 1. Extracellular Nef protein targets CD4(+) T-lymphocytes for apoptosis by interacting with CXCR4 surface receptors (PubMed:14990729). From Human immunodeficiency virus type 1 group M subtype B (isolate BRU/LAI) (HIV-1).
>Addgene plasmid #129280 | pinducer 20 DN-KASHΔPPPL | addgene full sequence | sequence record 254334 | Addgene NGS Result
TGGAAGGGCTAATTCACTCCCAAAGAAGACAAGATATCCTTGATCTGTGGATCTACCACACACAAGGCTA
CTTCCCTGATTAGCAGAACTACACACCAGGGCCAGGGGTCAGATATCCACTGACCTTTGGATGGTGCTAC
AAGCTAGTACCAGTTGAGCCAGATAAGGTAGAAGAGGCCAATAAAGGAGAGAACACCAGCTTGTTACACC
CTGTGAGCCTGCATGGGATGGATGACCCGGAGAGAGAAGTGTTAGAGTGGAGGTTTGACAGCCGCCTAGC
ATTTCATCACGTGGCCCGAGAGCTGCATCCGGAGTACTTCAAGAACTGCTGATATCGAGCTTGCTACAAG
GGACTTTCCGCTGGGGACTTTCCAGGGAGGCGTGGCCTGGGCGGGACTGGGGAGTGGCGAGCCCTCAGAT
CCTGCATATAAGCAGCTGCTTTTTGCCTGTACTGGGTCTCTCTGGTTAGACCAGATCTGAGCCTGGGAGC
TCTCTGGCTAACTAGGGAACCCACTGCTTAAGCCTCAATAAAGCTTGCCTTGAGTGCTTCAAGTAGTGTG
TGCCCGTCTGTTGTGTGACTCTGGTAACTAGAGATCCCTCAGACCCTTTTAGTCAGTGTGGAAAATCTCT
AGCAGTGGCGCCCGAACAGGGACTTGAAAGCGAAAGGGAAACCAGAGGAGCTCTCTCGACGCAGGACTCG
GCTTGCTGAAGCGCGCACGGCAAGAGGCGAGGGGCGGCGACTGGTGAGTACGCCAAAAATTTTGACTAGC
GGAGGCTAGAAGGAGAGAGATGGGTGCGAGAGCGTCAGTATTAAGCGGGGGAGAATTAGATCGCGATGGG
AAAAAATTCGGTTAAGGCCAGGGGGAAAGAAAAAATATAAATTAAAACATATAGTATGGGCAAGCAGGGA
GCTAGAACGATTCGCAGTTAATCCTGGCCTGTTAGAAACATCAGAAGGCTGTAGACAAATACTGGGACAG
CTACAACCATCCCTTCAGACAGGATCAGAAGAACTTAGATCATTATATAATACAGTAGCAACCCTCTATT
GTGTGCATCAAAGGATAGAGATAAAAGACACCAAGGAAGCTTTAGACAAGATAGAGGAAGAGCAAAACAA
AAGTAAGACCACCGCACAGCAAGCGGCCGGCCGCTGATCTTCAGACCTGGAGGAGGAGATATGAGGGACA
ATTGGAGAAGTGAATTATATAAATATAAAGTAGTAAAAATTGAACCATTAGGAGTAGCACCCACCAAGGC
AAAGAGAAGAGTGGTGCAGAGAGAAAAAAGAGCAGTGGGAATAGGAGCTTTGTTCCTTGGGTTCTTGGGA
GCAGCAGGAAGCACTATGGGCGCAGCGTCAATGACGCTGACGGTACAGGCCAGACAATTATTGTCTGGTA
TAGTGCAGCAGCAGAACAATTTGCTGAGGGCTATTGAGGCGCAACAGCATCTGTTGCAACTCACAGTCTG
GGGCATCAAGCAGCTCCAGGCAAGAATCCTGGCTGTGGAAAGATACCTAAAGGATCAACAGCTCCTGGGG
ATTTGGGGTTGCTCTGGAAAACTCATTTGCACCACTGCTGTGCCTTGGAATGCTAGTTGGAGTAATAAAT
CTCTGGAACAGATTTGGAATCACACGACCTGGATGGAGTGGGACAGAGAAATTAACAATTACACAAGCTT
AATACACTCCTTAATTGAAGAATCGCAAAACCAGCAAGAAAAGAATGAACAAGAATTATTGGAATTAGAT
AAATGGGCAAGTTTGTGGAATTGGTTTAACATAACAAATTGGCTGTGGTATATAAAATTATTCATAATGA
TAGTAGGAGGCTTGGTAGGTTTAAGAATAGTTTTTGCTGTACTTTCTATAGTGAATAGAGTTAGGCAGGG
ATATTCACCATTATCGTTTCAGACCCACCTCCCAACCCCGAGGGGACCCGACAGGCCCGAAGGAATAGAA
GAAGAAGGTGGAGAGAGAGACAGAGACAGATCCATTCGATTAGTGAACGGATCTCGACGGTATCGCCGAA
TTCACAAATGGCAGTATTCATCCACAATTTTAAAAGAAAAGGGGGGATTGGGGGGTACAGTGCAGGGGAA
AGAATAGTAGACATAATAGCAACAGACATACAAACTAAAGAATTACAAAAACAAATTACAAAAATTCAAA
ATTTTCGGGTTTATTACAGGGACAGCAGAGATCCAGTTTGGACTAGGATCCTTTACCACTCCCTATCAGT
GATAGAGAAAAGTGAAAGTCGAGTTTACCACTCCCTATCAGTGATAGAGAAAAGTGAAAGTCGAGTTTAC
CACTCCCTATCAGTGATAGAGAAAAGTGAAAGTCGAGTTTACCACTCCCTATCAGTGATAGAGAAAAGTG
AAAGTCGAGTTTACCACTCCCTATCAGTGATAGAGAAAAGTGAAAGTCGAGTTTACCACTCCCTATCAGT
GATAGAGAAAAGTGAAAGTCGAGCTCGGTACCCGGGTCGAGGTAGGCGTGTACGGTGGGAGGCCTATATA
AGCAGAGCTCGTTTAGTGAACCGTCAGATCGCCTGGAGACGCCATCCACGCTGTTTTGACCTCCATAGAA
GACACCGGGACCGATCCAGCCTCCGCGGCCCCGAACTAGTCCAGTGTGGTGGAATTCTGCAGATATCAAC
AAGTTTGTACAAAAAAGCAGGCTTCAAGCTTGCCACCATGGTGAGCAAGGGCGAGGAGGATAACATGGCC
ATCATCAAGGAGTTCATGCGCTTCAAGGTGCACATGGAGGGCTCCGTGAACGGCCACGAGTTCGAGATCG
AGGGCGAGGGCGAGGGCCGCCCCTACGAGGGCACCCAGACCGCCAAGCTGAAGGTGACCAAGGGTGGCCC
CCTGCCCTTCGCCTGGGACATCCTGTCCCCTCAGTTCATGTACGGCTCCAAGGCCTACGTGAAGCACCCC
GCCGACATCCCCGACTACTTGAAGCTGTCCTTCCCCGAGGGCTTCAAGTGGGAGCGCGTGATGAACTTCG
AGGACGGCGGCGTGGTGACCGTGACCCAGGACTCCTCCCTGCAGGACGGCGAGTTCATCTACAAGGTGAA
GCTGCGCGGCACCAACTTCCCCTCCGACGGCCCCGTAATGCAGAAGAAGACCATGGGCTGGGAGGCCTCC
TCCGAGCGGATGTACCCCGAGGACGGCGCCCTGAAGGGCGAGATCAAGCAGAGGCTGAAGCTGAAGGACG
GCGGCCACTACGACGCTGAGGTCAAGACCACCTACAAGGCCAAGAAGCCCGTGCAGCTGCCCGGCGCCTA
CAACGTCAACATCAAGTTGGACATCACCTCCCACAACGAGGACTACACCATCGTGGAACAGTACGAACGC
GCCGAGGGCCGCCACTCCACCGGCGGCATGGACGAGCTGTACAAGGGAGGAGGAGGAGGAGGAGGAGGAC
GCGGCTTCCTGTTCAGAGTCCTCCGAGCAGCTCTTCCCCTTCAGCTTCTCCTGCTCCTCCTCATCGGGCT
TGCCTGCCTTGTACCAATGTCAGAGGAAGACTACAGCTGTGCCCTCTCCAACAACTTTGCCCGGTCATTC
CACCCCATGCTCAGATACACGAATGGCTGAGAATTCGACCCAGCTTTCTTGTACAAAGTGGTTGATATCC
AGCACAGTGGCGGCCGCTCGAGTCTAGAGGGCCCGCGGTTCGAATACCCATACGACGTCCCAGACTACGC
TTAGTAATGATTAATTAAACTAGAAATTCTACCGGGTAGGGGAGGCGCTTTTCCCAAGGCAGTCTGGAGT
AACCCACCCAAGATCTGGCCTCCGCGCCGGGTTTTGGCGCCTCCCGCGGGCGCCCCCCTCCTCACGGCGA
GCGCTGCCACGTCAGACGAAGGGCGCAGCGAGCGTCCTGATCCTTCCGCCCGGACGCTCAGGACAGCGGC
CCGCTGCTCATAAGACTCGGCCTTAGAACCCCAGTATCAGCAGAAGGACATTTTAGGACGGGACTTGGGT
GACTCTAGGGCACTGGTTTTCTTTCCAGAGAGCGGAACAGGCGAGGAAAAGTAGTCCCTTCTCGGCGATT
CTGCGGAGGGATCTCCGTGGGGCGGTGAACGCCGATGATTATATAAGGACGCGCCGGGTGTGGCACAGCT
AGTTCCGTCGCAGCCGGGATTTGGGTCGCGGTTCTTGTTTGTGGATCGCTGTGATCGTCACTTGGTGAGT
AGCGGGCTGCTGGGCTGGCCGGGGCTTTCGTGGCCGCCGGGCCGCTCGGTGGGACGGAAGCGTGTGGAGA
GACCGCCAAGGGCTGTAGTCTGGGTCCGCGAGCAAGGTTGCCCTGAACTGGGGGTTGGGGGGAGCGCAGC
AAAATGGCGGCTGTTCCCGAGTCTTGAATGGAAGACGCTTGTGAGGCGGGCTGTGAGGTCGTTGAAACAA
GGTGGGGGGCATGGTGGGCGGCAAGAACCCAAGGTCTTGAGGCCTTCGCTAATGCGGGAAAGCTCTTATT
CGGGTGAGATGGGCTGGGGCACCATCTGGGGACCCTGACGTGAAGTTTGTCACTGACTGGAGAACTCGGT
TTGTCGTCTGTTGCGGGGGCGGCAGTTATGGCGGTGCCGTTGGGCAGTGCACCCGTACCTTTGGGAGCGC
GCGCCCTCGTCGTGTCGTGACGTCACCCGTTCTGTTGGCTTATAATGCAGGGTGGGGCCACCTGCCGGTA
GGTGTGCGGTAGGCTTTTCTCCGTCGCAGGACGCAGGGTTCGGGCCTAGGGTAGGCTCTCCTGAATCGAC
AGGCGCCGGACCTCTGGTGAGGGGAGGGATAAGTGAGGCGTCAGTTTCTTTGGTCGGTTTTATGTACCTA
TCTTCTTAAGTAGCTGAAGCTCCGGTTTTGAACTATGCGCTCGGGGTTGGCGAGTGTGTTTTGTGAAGTT
TTTTAGGCACCTTTTGAAATGTAATCATTTGGGTCAATATGTAATTTTCAGTGTTAGACTAGTAAATTGT
CCGCTAAATTCTGGCCGTTTTTGGCTTTTTTGTTAGACGAAGCTTGGTACCGAGCTCGGATCTCCACCCC
GTACCGGTCCTGCAGTCGAATTCACCATGTCTAGACTGGACAAGAGCAAAGTCATAAACGGAGCTCTGGA
ATTACTCAATGGTGTCGGTATCGAAGGCCTGACGACAAGGAAACTCGCTCAAAAGCTGGGAGTTGAGCAG
CCTACCCTGTACTGGCACGTGAAGAACAAGCGGGCCCTGCTCGATGCCCTGCCAATCGAGATGCTGGACA
GGCATCATACCCACTTCTGCCCCCTGGAAGGCGAGTCATGGCAAGACTTTCTGCGGAACAACGCCAAGTC
ATACCGCTGTGCTCTCCTCTCACATCGCGACGGGGCTAAAGTGCATCTCGGCACCCGCCCAACAGAGAAA
CAGTACGAAACCCTGGAAAATCAGCTCGCGTTCCTGTGTCAGCAAGGCTTCTCCCTGGAGAACGCACTGT
ACGCTCTGTCCGCCGTGGGCCACTTTACACTGGGCTGCGTATTGGAGGAACAGGAGCATCAAGTAGCAAA
AGAGGAAAGAGAGACACCTACCACCGATTCTATGCCCCCACTTCTGAGACAAGCAATTGAGCTGTTCGAC
CGGCAGGGAGCCGAACCTGCCTTCCTTTTCGGCCTGGAACTAATCATATGTGGCCTGGAGAAACAGCTAA
AGTGCGAAAGCGGCGGGCCGACCGACGCCCTTGACGATTTTGACTTAGACATGCTCCCAGCCGATGCCCT
TGACGACTTTGACCTTGATATGCTGCCTGCTGACGCTCTTGACGATTTTGACCTTGACATGCTCCCCGGG
TAACTAAGTAAGGATCCGCGGCCGCACTAGAGGAATTCCGCCCCTCTCCCCCCCCCCCTCTCCCTCCCCC
CCCCCTAACGTTACTGGCCGAAGCCGCTTGGAATAAGGCCGGTGTGCGTTTGTCTATATGTTATTTTCCA
CCATATTGCCGTCTTTTGGCAATGTGAGGGCCCGGAAACCTGGCCCTGTCTTCTTGACGAGCATTCCTAG
GGGTCTTTCCCCTCTCGCCAAAGGAATGCAAGGTCTGTTGAATGTCGTGAAGGAAGCAGTTCCTCTGGAA
GCTTCTTGAAGACAAACAACGTCTGTAGCGACCCTTTGCAGGCAGCGGAACCCCCCACCTGGCGACAGGT
GCCTCTGCGGCCAAAAGCCACGTGTATAAGATACACCTGCAAAGGCGGCACAACCCCAGTGCCACGTTGT
GAGTTGGATAGTTGTGGAAAGAGTCAAATGGCTCTCCTCAAGCGTATTCAACAAGGGGCTGAAGGATGCC
CAGAAGGTACCCCATTGTATGGGATCTGATCTGGGGCCTCGGTGCACATGCTTTACATGTGTTTAGTCGA
GGTTAAAAAAACGTCTAGGCCCCCCGAACCACGGGGACGTGGTTTTCCTTTGAAAAACACGATGATAAGC
TTACCGGTCCACCATGATTGAACAAGATGGATTGCACGCAGGTTCTCCGGCCGCTTGGGTGGAGAGGCTA
TTCGGCTATGACTGGGCACAACAGACAATCGGCTGCTCTGATGCCGCCGTGTTCCGGCTGTCAGCGCAGG
GGCGCCCGGTTCTTTTTGTCAAGACCGACCTGTCCGGTGCCCTGAATGAACTGCAAGACGAGGCAGCGCG
GCTATCGTGGCTGGCCACGACGGGCGTTCCTTGCGCAGCTGTGCTCGACGTTGTCACTGAAGCGGGAAGG
GACTGGCTGCTATTGGGCGAAGTGCCGGGGCAGGATCTCCTGTCATCTCACCTTGCTCCTGCCGAGAAAG
TATCCATCATGGCTGATGCAATGCGGCGGCTGCATACGCTTGATCCGGCTACCTGCCCATTCGACCACCA
AGCGAAACATCGCATCGAGCGAGCACGTACTCGGATGGAAGCCGGTCTTGTCGATCAGGATGATCTGGAC
GAAGAGCATCAGGGGCTCGCGCCAGCCGAACTGTTCGCCAGGCTCAAGGCGAGCATGCCCGACGGCGAGG
ATCTCGTCGTGACCCATGGCGATGCCTGCTTGCCGAATATCATGGTGGAAAATGGCCGCTTTTCTGGATT
CATCGACTGTGGCCGGCTGGGTGTGGCGGACCGCTATCAGGACATAGCGTTGGCTACCCGTGATATTGCT
GAAGAGCTTGGCGGCGAATGGGCTGACCGCTTCCTCGTGCTTTACGGTATCGCCGCTCCCGATTCGCAGC
GCATCGCCTTCTATCGCCTTCTTGACGAGTTCTTCTGATGTACAAGTAAAGCGGCCGCGACTCTAGATCA
TAATCAGCCATACCACATTTGTAGAGGTTTTACTTGCTTTAAAAAACCTCCCACACCTCCCCCTGAACCT
GAAACATAAAATGAATGCAATTGTTGTTGTTTAGTCCCTCCCAATTCGATATCAAGCTTATCGCGATAGA
TCCTAATCAACCTCTGGATTACAAAATTTGTGAAAGATTGACTGGTATTCTTAACTATGTTGCTCCTTTT
ACGCTATGTGGATACGCTGCTTTAATGCCTTTGTATCATGCTATTGCTTCCCGTATGGCTTTCATTTTCT
CCTCCTTGTATAAATCCTGGTTGCTGTCTCTTTATGAGGAGTTGTGGCCCGTTGTCAGGCAACGTGGCGT
GGTGTGCACTGTGTTTGCTGACGCAACCCCCACTGGTTGGGGCATTGCCACCACCTGTCAGCTCCTTTCC
GGGACTTTCGCTTTCCCCCTCCCTATTGCCACGGCGGAACTCATCGCCGCCTGCCTTGCCCGCTGCTGGA
CAGGGGCTCGGCTGTTGGGCACTGACAATTCCGTGGTGTTGTCGGGGAAATCATCGTCCTTTCCTTGGCT
GCTCGCCTGTGTTGCCACCTGGATTCTGCGCGGGACGTCCTTCTGCTACGTCCCTTCGGCCCTCAATCCA
GCGGACCTTCCTTCCCGCGGCCTGCTGCCGGCTCTGCGGCCTCTTCCGCGTCTTCGCCTTCGCCCTCAGA
CGAGTCGGATCTCCCTTTGGGCCGCCTCCCCGCCTGAGATCCTTTAAGACCAATGACTTACAAGGCAGCT
GTAGATCTTAGCCACTTTTTAAAAGAAAAGGGGGGACTGGAAGGGCTAATTCACTCCCAACGAAGACAAG
ATCTGCTTTTTGCTTGTACTGGGTCTCTCTGGTTAGACCAGATCTGAGCCTGGGAGCTCTCTGGCTAACT
AGGGAACCCACTGCTTAAGCCTCAATAAAGCTTGCCTTGAGTGCTTCAAGTAGTGTGTGCCCGTCTGTTG
TGTGACTCTGGTAACTAGAGATCCCTCAGACCCTTTTAGTCAGTGTGGAAAATCTCTAGCAGTAGTAGTT
CATGTCATCTTATTATTCAGTATTTATAACTTGCAAAGAAATGAATATCAGAGAGTGAGAGGCCCGGGTT
AATTAAGGAAAGGGCTAGATCATTCTTGAAGACGAAAGGGCCTCGTGATACGCCTATTTTTATAGGTTAA
TGTCATGATAATAATGGTTTCTTAGACGTCAGGTGGCACTTTTCGGGGAAATGTGCGCGGAACCCCTATT
TGTTTATTTTTCTAAATACATTCAAATATGTATCCGCTCATGAGACAATAACCCTGATAAATGCTTCAAT
AATATTGAAAAAGGAAGAGTATGAGTATTCAACATTTCCGTGTCGCCCTTATTCCCTTTTTTGCGGCATT
TTGCCTTCCTGTTTTTGCTCACCCAGAAACGCTGGTGAAAGTAAAAGATGCTGAAGATCAGTTGGGTGCA
CGAGTGGGTTACATCGAACTGGATCTCAACAGCGGTAAGATCCTTGAGAGTTTTCGCCCCGAAGAACGTT
TTCCAATGATGAGCACTTTTAAAGTTCTGCTATGTGGCGCGGTATTATCCCGTGTTGACGCCGGGCAAGA
GCAACTCGGTCGCCGCATACACTATTCTCAGAATGACTTGGTTGAGTACTCACCAGTCACAGAAAAGCAT
CTTACGGATGGCATGACAGTAAGAGAATTATGCAGTGCTGCCATAACCATGAGTGATAACACTGCGGCCA
ACTTACTTCTGACAACGATCGGAGGACCGAAGGAGCTAACCGCTTTTTTGCACAACATGGGGGATCATGT
AACTCGCCTTGATCGTTGGGAACCGGAGCTGAATGAAGCCATACCAAACGACGAGCGTGACACCACGATG
CCTGTAGCAATGGCAACAACGTTGCGCAAACTATTAACTGGCGAACTACTTACTCTAGCTTCCCGGCAAC
AATTAATAGACTGGATGGAGGCGGATAAAGTTGCAGGACCACTTCTGCGCTCGGCCCTTCCGGCTGGCTG
GTTTATTGCTGATAAATCTGGAGCCGGTGAGCGTGGGTCTCGCGGTATCATTGCAGCACTGGGGCCAGAT
GGTAAGCCCTCCCGTATCGTAGTTATCTACACGACGGGGAGTCAGGCAACTATGGATGAACGAAATAGAC
AGATCGCTGAGATAGGTGCCTCACTGATTAAGCATTGGTAACTGTCAGACCAAGTTTACTCATATATACT
TTAGATTGATTTAAAACTTCATTTTTAATTTAAAAGGATCTAGGTGAAGATCCTTTTTGATAATCTCATG
ACCAAAATCCCTTAACGTGAGTTTTCGTTCCACTGAGCGTCAGACCCCGTAGAAAAGATCAAAGGATCTT
CTTGAGATCCTTTTTTTCTGCGCGTAATCTGCTGCTTGCAAACAAAAAAACCACCGCTACCAGCGGTGGT
TTGTTTGCCGGATCAAGAGCTACCAACTCTTTTTCCGAAGGTAACTGGCTTCAGCAGAGCGCAGATACCA
AATACTGTTCTTCTAGTGTAGCCGTAGTTAGGCCACCACTTCAAGAACTCTGTAGCACCGCCTACATACC
TCGCTCTGCTAATCCTGTTACCAGTGGCTGCTGCCAGTGGCGATAAGTCGTGTCTTACCGGGTTGGACTC
AAGACGATAGTTACCGGATAAGGCGCAGCGGTCGGGCTGAACGGGGGGTTCGTGCACACAGCCCAGCTTG
GAGCGAACGACCTACACCGAACTGAGATACCTACAGCGTGAGCTATGAGAAAGCGCCACGCTTCCCGAAG
GGAGAAAGGCGGACAGGTATCCGGTAAGCGGCAGGGTCGGAACAGGAGAGCGCACGAGGGAGCTTCCAGG
GGGAAACGCCTGGTATCTTTATAGTCCTGTCGGGTTTCGCCACCTCTGACTTGAGCGTCGATTTTTGTGA
TGCTCGTCAGGGGGGCGGAGCCTATGGAAAAACGCCAGCAACGCGGCCTTTTTACGGTTCCTGGCCTTTT
GCTGGCCTTTTGCTCACATGTTCTTTCCTGCGTTATCCCCTGATTCTGTGGATAACCGTATTACCGCCTT
TGAGTGAGCTGATACCGCTCGCCGCAGCCGAACGACCGAGCGCAGCGAGTCAGTGAGCGAGGAAGCGGAA
GAGCGCCCAATACGCAAACCGCCTCTCCCCGCGCGTTGGCCGATTCATTAATGCAGCAAGCTCATGGCTG
ACTAATTTTTTTTATTTATGCAGAGGCCGAGGCCGCCTCGGCCTCTGAGCTATTCCAGAAGTAGTGAGGA
GGCTTTTTTGGAGGCCTAGGCTTTTGCAAAAAGCTCCCCGTGGCACGACAGGTTTCCCGACTGGAAAGCG
GGCAGTGAGCGCAACGCAATTAATGTGAGTTAGCTCACTCATTAGGCACCCCAGGCTTTACACTTTATGC
TTCCGGCTCGTATGTTGTGTGGAATTGTGAGCGGATAACAATTTCACACAGGAAACAGCTATGACATGAT
TACGAATTTCACAAATAAAGCATTTTTTTCACTGCATTCTAGTTGTGGTTTGTCCAAACTCATCAATGTA
TCTTATCATGTCTGGATCAACTGGATAACTCAAGCTAACCAAAATCATCCCAAACTTCCCACCCCATACC
CTATTACCACTGCCAATTACCTGTGGTTTCATTTACTCTAAACCTGTGATTCCTCTGAATTATTTTCATT
TTAAAGAAATTGTATTTGTTAAATATGTACTACAAACTTAGTAGT
